Addgene plasmid #23993: pTOPO-rRNA-5'ETS 1 to 177
Depositing lab: Susan Baserga. Depositing organization: Yale University. Publication: RNA polymerase I transcription and pre-rRNA processing are linked by specific SSU processome components. Gallagher JE, Dunbar DA, Granneman S, Mitchell BM, Osheim Y, Beyer AL, Baserga SJ. Genes Dev. 2004 Oct 15. 18(20):2506-17. 10.1101/gad.1226604 PubMed 15489292.
Backbone
  Vector backbone: pTOPO
  Backbone manufacturer: Invitrogen
  Backbone size w/o insert (bp): 4000
  Vector type: Bacterial Cloning - TOPO
Growth in bacteria
  Bacterial resistance: Ampicillin and Kanamycin, 100 & 50 μg/mL
  Growth temperature: 37°C
  Growth strain: DH5alpha
  Growth instructions: TOP10 or other E. coli strain
  Copy number: High Copy
Gene/Insert
  Gene/Insert name: rDNA 5'ETS ntds 1 to 177 (alt name: rRNA 5'ETS start to 177)
  Species: S. cerevisiae (budding yeast)
  Insert size (bp): 177
  Mutation: None
  GenBank ID: FN393078
  Cloning method: TOPO Cloning
  Sequencing primers: 5′ M13pUC-fwd; 3′ M13R
Terms and licenses: Academic/Nonprofit Terms; Industry Terms: Not Available to Industry
How to cite: pTOPO-rRNA-5'ETS 1 to 177 was a gift from Susan Baserga (Addgene plasmid # 23993 ; http://n2t.net/addgene:23993 ; RRID:Addgene_23993)
