[The description below was written by a language model from this plasmid's Addgene catalogue record.]
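Description:
pTOPO-rRNA-5'ETS 1 to 177 is a small bacterial cloning plasmid built on a commercial TOPO vector backbone of roughly 4 kb, into which a 177 bp fragment of Saccharomyces cerevisiae ribosomal DNA was inserted by TOPO cloning. It is maintained at high copy number in standard E. coli cloning strains and carries resistance to both ampicillin and kanamycin. The record does not include a feature table, so the origin of replication and any flanking promoters in the backbone are not explicitly documented. The listed sequencing primers are the M13 forward and reverse primers, indicating that these universal priming sites flank the cloning site.

The insert corresponds to nucleotides 1 to 177 of the 5' external transcribed spacer (5'ETS), that is, the region beginning at the start of the RNA polymerase I transcript of the rDNA repeat, and it is recorded as unmutated. The 5'ETS is the leader portion of the pre-rRNA that is removed during maturation of the small-subunit 18S rRNA, a process involving the SSU processome. No expression promoter, tag or reporter is described, and the plasmid is classified purely as a cloning construct rather than an expression vector. The associated work concerns the link between RNA polymerase I transcription and pre-rRNA processing through specific SSU processome components, so the clone most plausibly serves as a defined template or reference fragment for this extreme 5' portion of the pre-rRNA, for example for generating probes or standards, although the record does not state its precise experimental use.
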