>Addgene plasmid #23993 | pTOPO-rRNA-5'ETS 1 to 177 | addgene partial sequence | sequence record 36151 | M13rev
GCTCGGATCCACTAGTAACGGCCGCCAGTGTGCTGGAATTCGCCCTTAATACGCATCAACCCATGTCAAT
TAAACACGCTGTATAGAGACTAGGCAGATCTGACGATCACCTAGCGACTCTCTCCACCGTTTGACGAGGC
CATTTACAAAAACATAACGAACGACAAGCCTACTCGAATTCGTTTCCAAACTCTTTTCGAACTTGTCTTC
AACTGCTTTCGCATGAAGTACCTCCCAACTACTTTTCCTCACACTTGTACTCCATGACTAAACCCCCCCC
TCCATAAGGGCGAATTCTGCAGATATCCATCACACTGGCGGCCGCTCGAGCATGCATCTAGAGGGCCCAA
TTCGCCCTATAGTGAGTCGTATTACAATTCACTGGCCGTCGTTTTACAACGTCGTGACTGGGAAAACCCT
GGCGTTACCCAACTTAATCGCCTTGCAGCACATCCCCCTTTCGCCAGCTGGCGTAATAGCGAAGAGGCCC
GCACCGATCGCCCTTCCCAACAGTTGCGCAGCCTGAATGGCGAATGG
[124 nt withheld, positions 538-661]
C
[91 nt withheld, positions 663-753]
A
[49 nt withheld, positions 755-803]
CCTTTGACGTTGGAGTCCACGTTCTTTAATA
